Addgene plasmid #211651: pCF821-recipient_U6-sgRNA-EF1a-mNeonGreen
Purpose: U6-sgRNA-EF1a-mNeonGreen
Depositing lab: Christof Fellmann. Depositing organization: J. David Gladstone Institutes. Publication: Targeting the non-coding genome and temozolomide signature enables CRISPR-mediated glioma oncolysis. Tan IL, Perez AR, Lew RJ, Sun X, Baldwin A, Zhu YK, Shah MM, Berger MS, Doudna JA, Fellmann C. Cell Rep. 2023 Nov 28;42(11):113339. doi: 10.1016/j.celrep.2023.113339. Epub 2023 Nov 2. PubMed 37917583.
Backbone
  Vector backbone: pCF821
  Vector type: Mammalian Expression, Lentiviral, CRISPR
Growth in bacteria
  Bacterial resistance: Ampicillin, 100 μg/mL
  Growth temperature: 37°C
  Growth strain: NEB Stable
  Copy number: Unknown
Gene/Insert
  Gene/Insert name: Guide RNA recipient vector
  gRNA/shRNA sequence: gGAGACGgaggacgacgaaCGTCTCt
Terms and licenses: Academic/Nonprofit Terms; Industry Terms: Not Available to Industry
How to cite: pCF821-recipient_U6-sgRNA-EF1a-mNeonGreen was a gift from Christof Fellmann (Addgene plasmid # 211651 ; http://n2t.net/addgene:211651 ; RRID:Addgene_211651)
