[The description below was written by a language model from this plasmid's Addgene catalogue record and pLannotate feature annotations shown in this document.]
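Description:
pCF821-recipient_U6-sgRNA-EF1a-mNeonGreen is an 8.1 kb third-generation-style, self-inactivating HIV-1 lentiviral vector that serves as an empty recipient for cloning Streptococcus pyogenes Cas9 guide RNAs. It is propagated in E. coli through a high-copy ColE1/pUC-type origin and selected with ampicillin via the β-lactamase gene. The record lists a recombination-deficient stable strain for growth, as is common for LTR-containing plasmids. Viral genomic RNA is transcribed in packaging cells from a CMV enhancer/promoter fused to a truncated 5' LTR. The transfer cassette carries the Ψ packaging signal with a partial gag sequence, the Rev response element for Rev-dependent nuclear export, and the cPPT/CTS. It ends in a ΔU3 3' LTR, which inactivates the LTR promoter after integration, followed by a bGH polyadenylation signal.

The payload has two expression units. A human U6 RNA polymerase III promoter drives the sgRNA cassette, in which a short placeholder stuffer sits in the spacer position upstream of the tracrRNA-derived scaffold. The stuffer appears to be flanked by paired type IIS restriction sites, so annealed spacer oligonucleotides could replace it, although the record does not describe the cloning scheme explicitly. Downstream, the EF-1α promoter with its intron A drives constitutive expression of the green/yellow fluorescent protein mNeonGreen, and a WPRE enhances transcript expression. No Cas9 or mammalian drug-selection marker is annotated, so the nuclease must be supplied separately, and transduced cells are identified or sorted by fluorescence. The associated publication concerns CRISPR-mediated targeting of glioma cells.
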