Features (pLannotate 1.2.2; 25 found; start..end, strand, type, name):
     31..83      -  misc_feature   bom (fragment): basis of mobility region from pBR322
    232..611     +  enhancer       CMV enhancer: human cytomegalovirus immediate early enhancer
    612..811     +  promoter       CMV promoter: human cytomegalovirus (CMV) immediate early promoter
    829..1009    +  LTR            5' LTR (truncated): truncated 5' long terminal repeat (LTR) from HIV-1
   1056..1181    +  misc_feature   HIV-1 Ψ: packaging signal of human immunodeficiency virus type 1
   1165..1528    +  CDS            HIV-1 gag (fragment): gag protein from human immunodeficiency virus 1; gag
   1674..1907    +  misc_feature   RRE: The Rev response element (RRE) of HIV-1 allows for Rev-dependent mRNA export from the nucleus to the cytoplasm.
   2284..2384    +  CDS            Rev (fragment): human immunodeficiency virus 1 (HIV-1) Rev protein; rev; enhances nuclear export of unspliced and incompletely spliced viral mRNAs
   2434..2551    +  misc_feature   cPPT/CTS: central polypurine tract and central termination sequence of HIV-1
   2602..2842    +  promoter       U6 promoter: RNA polymerase III promoter for human U6 snRNA
   2895..2962    +  misc_RNA       tracrRNA (fragment): trans-activating CRISPR RNA for the Streptococcus pyogenes CRISPR/Cas9 system
   2981..2999    +  CDS            small t antigen (fragment): SV40 (simian virus 40) small t antigen
   3025..3236    +  promoter       EF-1α core promoter: core promoter for human elongation factor EF-1α
   3237..3345    +  intron         EF-1α intron A (fragment): intron upstream of the start codon of human EF-1α
   3971..4174    +  intron         EF-1α intron A: truncated intron upstream of the start codon of human EF-1α
   4207..4914    +  CDS            mNeonGreen: mNeonGreen is a basic (constitutively fluorescent) green/yellow fluorescent protein published in 2013, derived from Branchiostoma lanceolatum. It is reported to be a very rapidly-maturing monomer with moderate acid sensitivity.
   4933..5521    +  misc_feature   WPRE: woodchuck hepatitis virus posttranscriptional regulatory element
   5572..5591    +  misc_feature   cPPT/CTS (fragment): central polypurine tract and central termination sequence of HIV-1
   5593..5826    +  LTR            3' LTR (ΔU3): self-inactivating 3' long terminal repeat (LTR) from HIV-1
   5858..6082    +  polyA_signal   bGH poly(A) signal: bovine growth hormone polyadenylation signal
   6086..6105    +  promoter       SV40 promoter (fragment): SV40 enhancer and early promoter
   6126..6176    -  CDS            lacI (fragment): lac repressor; lacI; The lac repressor binds to the lac operator to inhibit transcription in E. coli. This inhibition can be relieved by adding lactose or isopropyl-β-D-thiogalactopyranoside (IPTG).
   6359..6947    -  rep_origin     ori: high-copy-number ColE1/pMB1/pBR322/pUC origin of replication
   7118..7978    -  CDS            AmpR: β-lactamase; bla; confers resistance to ampicillin, carbenicillin, and related antibiotics
   7979..8083    -  promoter       AmpR promoter: bla
>Addgene plasmid #211651 | pCF821-recipient_U6-sgRNA-EF1a-mNeonGreen | addgene full sequence | sequence record 421517 | Addgene NGS Result
GTCGACGGATCGGGAGATCTCCCGATCCCCTATGGTGCACTCTCAGTACAATCTGCTCTGATGCCGCATA
GTTAAGCCAGTATCTGCTCCCTGCTTGTGTGTTGGAGGTCGCTGAGTAGTGCGCGAGCAAAATTTAAGCT
ACAACAAGGCAAGGCTTGACCGACAATTGCATGAAGAATCTGCTTAGGGTTAGGCGTTTTGCGCTGCTTC
GCGATGTACGGGCCAGATATTGACATTGATTATTGACTAGTTATTAATAGTAATCAATTACGGGGTCATT
AGTTCATAGCCCATATATGGAGTTCCGCGTTACATAACTTACGGTAAATGGCCCGCCTGGCTGACCGCCC
AACGACCCCCGCCCATTGACGTCAATAATGACGTATGTTCCCATAGTAACGCCAATAGGGACTTTCCATT
GACGTCAATGGGTGGAGTATTTACGGTAAACTGCCCACTTGGCAGTACATCAAGTGTATCATATGCCAAG
TACGCCCCCTATTGACGTCAATGACGGTAAATGGCCCGCCTGGCATTATGCCCAGTACATGACCTTATGG
GACTTTCCTACTTGGCAGTACATCTACGTATTAGTCATCGCTATTACCATGGTGATGCGGTTTTGGCAGT
ACATCAATGGGCGTGGATAGCGGTTTGACTCACGGGGATTTCCAAGTCTCCACCCCATTGACGTCAATGG
GAGTTTGTTTTGGCACCAAAATCAACGGGACTTTCCAAAATGTCGTAACAACTCCGCCCCATTGACGCAA
ATGGGCGGTAGGCGTGTACGGTGGGAGGTCTATATAAGCAGCGCGTTTTGCCTGTACTGGGTCTCTCTGG
TTAGACCAGATCTGAGCCTGGGAGCTCTCTGGCTAACTAGGGAACCCACTGCTTAAGCCTCAATAAAGCT
TGCCTTGAGTGCTTCAAGTAGTGTGTGCCCGTCTGTTGTGTGACTCTGGTAACTAGAGATCCCTCAGACC
CTTTTAGTCAGTGTGGAAAATCTCTAGCAGTGGCGCCCGAACAGGGACTTGAAAGCGAAAGGGAAACCAG
AGGAGCTCTCTCGACGCAGGACTCGGCTTGCTGAAGCGCGCACGGCAAGAGGCGAGGGGCGGCGACTGGT
GAGTACGCCAAAAATTTTGACTAGCGGAGGCTAGAAGGAGAGAGATGGGTGCGAGAGCGTCAGTATTAAG
CGGGGGAGAATTAGATCGCGATGGGAAAAAATTCGGTTAAGGCCAGGGGGAAAGAAAAAATATAAATTAA
AACATATAGTATGGGCAAGCAGGGAGCTAGAACGATTCGCAGTTAATCCTGGCCTGTTAGAAACATCAGA
AGGCTGTAGACAAATACTGGGACAGCTACAACCATCCCTTCAGACAGGATCAGAAGAACTTAGATCATTA
TATAATACAGTAGCAACCCTCTATTGTGTGCATCAAAGGATAGAGATAAAAGACACCAAGGAAGCTTTAG
ACAAGATAGAGGAAGAGCAAAACAAAAGTAAGACCACCGCACAGCAAGCGGCCGCTGATCTTCAGACCTG
GAGGAGGAGATATGAGGGACAATTGGAGAAGTGAATTATATAAATATAAAGTAGTAAAAATTGAACCATT
AGGAGTAGCACCCACCAAGGCAAAGAGAAGAGTGGTGCAGAGAGAAAAAAGAGCAGTGGGAATAGGAGCT
TTGTTCCTTGGGTTCTTGGGAGCAGCAGGAAGCACTATGGGCGCAGCGTCAATGACGCTGACGGTACAGG
CCAGACAATTATTGTCTGGTATAGTGCAGCAGCAGAACAATTTGCTGAGGGCTATTGAGGCGCAACAGCA
TCTGTTGCAACTCACAGTCTGGGGCATCAAGCAGCTCCAGGCAAGAATCCTGGCTGTGGAAAGATACCTA
AAGGATCAACAGCTCCTGGGGATTTGGGGTTGCTCTGGAAAACTCATTTGCACCACTGCTGTGCCTTGGA
ATGCTAGTTGGAGTAATAAATCTCTGGAACAGATTTGGAATCACACGACCTGGATGGAGTGGGACAGAGA
AATTAACAATTACACAAGCTTAATACACTCCTTAATTGAAGAATCGCAAAACCAGCAAGAAAAGAATGAA
CAAGAATTATTGGAATTAGATAAATGGGCAAGTTTGTGGAATTGGTTTAACATAACAAATTGGCTGTGGT
ATATAAAATTATTCATAATGATAGTAGGAGGCTTGGTAGGTTTAAGAATAGTTTTTGCTGTACTTTCTAT
AGTGAATAGAGTTAGGCAGGGATATTCACCATTATCGTTTCAGACCCACCTCCCAACCCCGAGGGGACCC
GACAGGCCCGAAGGAATAGAAGAAGAAGGTGGAGAGAGAGACAGAGACAGATCCATTCGATTAGTGAACG
GATCGGCACTGCGTGCGCCAATTCTGCAGACAAATGGCAGTATTCATCCACAATTTTAAAAGAAAAGGGG
GGATTGGGGGGTACAGTGCAGGGGAAAGAATAGTAGACATAATAGCAACAGACATACAAACTAAAGAATT
ACAAAAACAAATTACAAAAATTCAAAATTTTCGGGTTTATTACAGGGACAGCAGAGATCCAGTTTGGTTA
ATTAAGGTACCGAGGGCCTATTTCCCATGATTCCTTCATATTTGCATATACGATACAAGGCTGTTAGAGA
GATAATTAGAATTAATTTGACTGTAAACACAAAGATATTAGTACAAAATACGTGACGTAGAAAGTAATAA
TTTCTTGGGTAGTTTGCAGTTTTAAAATTATGTTTTAAAATGGACTATCATATGCTTACCGTAACTTGAA
AGTATTTCGATTTCTTGGCTTTATATATCTTGTGGAAAGGACGAAACACCGGAGACGGAGGACGACGAAC
GTCTCTGTTTAAGAGCTATGCTGGAAACAGCATAGCAAGTTTAAATAAGGCTAGTCCGTTATCAACTTGA
AAAAGTGGCACCGAGTCGGTGCTTTTTTTGAATTCGCTAGCTAGGTCTTGAAAGGAGTGGGAATTGGCTC
CGGTGCCCGTCAGTGGGCAGAGCGCACATCGCCCACAGTCCCCGAGAAGTTGGGGGGAGGGGTCGGCAAT
TGATCCGGTGCCTAGAGAAGGTGGCGCGGGGTAAACTGGGAAAGTGATGTCGTGTACTGGCTCCGCCTTT
TTCCCGAGGGTGGGGGAGAACCGTATATAAGTGCAGTAGTCGCCGTGAACGTTCTTTTTCGCAACGGGTT
TGCCGCCAGAACACAGGTAAGTGCCGTGTGTGGTTCCCGCGGGCCTGGCCTCTTTACGGGTTATGGCCCT
TGCGTGCCTTGAATTACTTCCACTGGCTGCAGTACGTGATTCTTGATCCCGAGCTTCGGGTTGGAAGTGG
GTGGGAGAGTTCGAGGCCTTGCGCTTAAGGAGCCCCTTCGCCTCGTGCTTGAGTTGAGGCCTGGCCTGGG
CGCTGGGGCCGCCGCGTGCGAATCTGGTGGCACCTTCGCGCCTGTCTCGCTGCTTTCGATAAGTCTCTAG
CCATTTAAAATTTTTGATGACCTGCTGCGACGCTTTTTTTCTGGCAAGATAGTCTTGTAAATGCGGGCCA
AGATCTGCACACTGGTATTTCGGTTTTTGGGGCCGCGGGCGGCGACGGGGCCCGTGCGTCCCAGCGCACA
TGTTCGGCGAGGCGGGGCCTGCGAGCGCGGCCACCGAGAATCGGACGGGGGTAGTCTCAAGCTGGCCGGC
CTGCTCTGGTGCCTGGCCTCGCGCCGCCGTGTATCGCCCCGCCCTGGGCGGCAAGGCTGGCCCGGTCGGC
ACCAGTTGCGTGAGCGGAAAGATGGCCGCTTCCCGGCCCTGCTGCAGGGAGCTCAAAATGGAGGACGCGG
CGCTCGGGAGAGCGGGCGGGTGAGTCACCCACACAAAGGAAAAGGGCCTTTCCGTCCTCAGCCGTCGCTT
CATGTGACTCCACGGAGTACCGGGCGCCGTCCAGGCACCTCGATTAGTTCTCGAGCTTTTGGAGTACGTC
GTCTTTAGGTTGGGGGGAGGGGTTTTATGCGATGGAGTTTCCCCACACTGAGTGGGTGGAGACTGAAGTT
AGGCCAGCTTGGCACTTGATGTAATTCTCCTTGGAATTTGCCCTTTTTGAGTTTGGATCTTGGTTCATTC
TCAAGCCTCAGACAGTGGTTCAAAGTTTTTTTCTTCCATTTCAGGTGTCGTGAACCGGTTCTAGAGCGCT
GCCACCATGGTCAGTAAGGGCGAAGAAGATAATATGGCTTCCTTGCCTGCCACACATGAACTCCACATAT
TCGGGTCTATCAACGGCGTGGACTTCGACATGGTTGGGCAAGGAACCGGAAATCCCAACGATGGATACGA
GGAGCTGAACCTGAAGTCAACGAAAGGTGATCTTCAATTCTCCCCCTGGATTCTCGTCCCTCACATTGGC
TATGGTTTCCACCAGTACCTCCCGTACCCTGACGGGATGTCTCCATTCCAAGCCGCAATGGTAGATGGGT
CAGGCTACCAAGTTCACAGAACTATGCAGTTTGAAGATGGTGCATCTCTGACAGTAAATTACAGGTATAC
CTACGAAGGTTCACACATCAAAGGAGAAGCTCAGGTGAAAGGTACGGGATTCCCAGCAGACGGCCCAGTA
ATGACCAATTCCCTCACGGCTGCCGACTGGTGCAGGAGTAAAAAGACATATCCAAATGACAAGACTATTA
TCTCTACTTTCAAATGGTCTTATACGACAGGCAACGGAAAGAGGTATCGGTCAACCGCGCGCACAACATA
TACGTTTGCTAAGCCTATGGCTGCCAATTATCTGAAAAATCAGCCCATGTATGTATTTAGAAAAACCGAA
CTGAAGCACTCCAAAACTGAATTGAACTTCAAAGAGTGGCAAAAGGCCTTCACCGATGTCATGGGCATGG
ATGAATTGTATAAGTGAACGCGTTAAGTCGACAATCAACCTCTGGATTACAAAATTTGTGAAAGATTGAC
TGGTATTCTTAACTATGTTGCTCCTTTTACGCTATGTGGATACGCTGCTTTAATGCCTTTGTATCATGCT
ATTGCTTCCCGTATGGCTTTCATTTTCTCCTCCTTGTATAAATCCTGGTTGCTGTCTCTTTATGAGGAGT
TGTGGCCCGTTGTCAGGCAACGTGGCGTGGTGTGCACTGTGTTTGCTGACGCAACCCCCACTGGTTGGGG
CATTGCCACCACCTGTCAGCTCCTTTCCGGGACTTTCGCTTTCCCCCTCCCTATTGCCACGGCGGAACTC
ATCGCCGCCTGCCTTGCCCGCTGCTGGACAGGGGCTCGGCTGTTGGGCACTGACAATTCCGTGGTGTTGT
CGGGGAAATCATCGTCCTTTCCTTGGCTGCTCGCCTGTGTTGCCACCTGGATTCTGCGCGGGACGTCCTT
CTGCTACGTCCCTTCGGCCCTCAATCCAGCGGACCTTCCTTCCCGCGGCCTGCTGCCGGCTCTGCGGCCT
CTTCCGCGTCTTCGCCTTCGCCCTCAGACGAGTCGGATCTCCCTTTGGGCCGCCTCCCCGCGTCGACTTT
AAGACCAATGACTTACAAGGCAGCTGTAGATCTTAGCCACTTTTTAAAAGAAAAGGGGGGACTGGAAGGG
CTAATTCACTCCCAACGAAGACAAGATCTGCTTTTTGCTTGTACTGGGTCTCTCTGGTTAGACCAGATCT
GAGCCTGGGAGCTCTCTGGCTAACTAGGGAACCCACTGCTTAAGCCTCAATAAAGCTTGCCTTGAGTGCT
TCAAGTAGTGTGTGCCCGTCTGTTGTGTGACTCTGGTAACTAGAGATCCCTCAGACCCTTTTAGTCAGTG
TGGAAAATCTCTAGCAGGGCCCGTTTAAACCCGCTGATCAGCCTCGACTGTGCCTTCTAGTTGCCAGCCA
TCTGTTGTTTGCCCCTCCCCCGTGCCTTCCTTGACCCTGGAAGGTGCCACTCCCACTGTCCTTTCCTAAT
AAAATGAGGAAATTGCATCGCATTGTCTGAGTAGGTGTCATTCTATTCTGGGGGGTGGGGTGGGGCAGGA
CAGCAAGGGGGAGGATTGGGAAGACAATAGCAGGCATGCTGGGGATGCGGTGGGCTCTATGGCTTCTGAG
GCGGAAAGAACCAGCCATTAATGAAAAGAACCAGCCATTAATGAATCGGCCAACGCGCGGGGAGAGGCGG
TTTGCGTATTGGGCGCTCTTCCGCTTCCTCGCTCACTGACTCGCTGCGCTCGGTCGTTCGGCTGCGGCGA
GCGGTATCAGCTCACTCAAAGGCGGTAATACGGTTATCCACAGAATCAGGGGATAACGCAGGAAAGAACA
TGTGAGCAAAAGGCCAGCAAAAGGCCAGGAACCGTAAAAAGGCCGCGTTGCTGGCGTTTTTCCATAGGCT
CCGCCCCCCTGACGAGCATCACAAAAATCGACGCTCAAGTCAGAGGTGGCGAAACCCGACAGGACTATAA
AGATACCAGGCGTTTCCCCCTGGAAGCTCCCTCGTGCGCTCTCCTGTTCCGACCCTGCCGCTTACCGGAT
ACCTGTCCGCCTTTCTCCCTTCGGGAAGCGTGGCGCTTTCTCATAGCTCACGCTGTAGGTATCTCAGTTC
GGTGTAGGTCGTTCGCTCCAAGCTGGGCTGTGTGCACGAACCCCCCGTTCAGCCCGACCGCTGCGCCTTA
TCCGGTAACTATCGTCTTGAGTCCAACCCGGTAAGACACGACTTATCGCCACTGGCAGCAGCCACTGGTA
ACAGGATTAGCAGAGCGAGGTATGTAGGCGGTGCTACAGAGTTCTTGAAGTGGTGGCCTAACTACGGCTA
CACTAGAAGAACAGTATTTGGTATCTGCGCTCTGCTGAAGCCAGTTACCTTCGGAAAAAGAGTTGGTAGC
TCTTGATCCGGCAAACAAACCACCGCTGGTAGCGGTGGTTTTTTTGTTTGCAAGCAGCAGATTACGCGCA
GAAAAAAAGGATCTCAAGAAGATCCTTTGATCTTTTCTACGGGGTCTGACGCTCAGTGGAACGAAAACTC
ACGTTAAGGGATTTTGGTCATGAGATTATCAAAAAGGATCTTCACCTAGATCCTTTTAAATTAAAAATGA
AGTTTTAAATCAATCTAAAGTATATATGAGTAAACTTGGTCTGACAGTTACCAATGCTTAATCAGTGAGG
CACCTATCTCAGCGATCTGTCTATTTCGTTCATCCATAGTTGCCTGACTCCCCGTCGTGTAGATAACTAC
GATACGGGAGGGCTTACCATCTGGCCCCAGTGCTGCAATGATACCGCGAGACCCACGCTCACCGGCTCCA
GATTTATCAGCAATAAACCAGCCAGCCGGAAGGGCCGAGCGCAGAAGTGGTCCTGCAACTTTATCCGCCT
CCATCCAGTCTATTAATTGTTGCCGGGAAGCTAGAGTAAGTAGTTCGCCAGTTAATAGTTTGCGCAACGT
TGTTGCCATTGCTACAGGCATCGTGGTGTCACGCTCGTCGTTTGGTATGGCTTCATTCAGCTCCGGTTCC
CAACGATCAAGGCGAGTTACATGATCCCCCATGTTGTGCAAAAAAGCGGTTAGCTCCTTCGGTCCTCCGA
TCGTTGTCAGAAGTAAGTTGGCCGCAGTGTTATCACTCATGGTTATGGCAGCACTGCATAATTCTCTTAC
TGTCATGCCATCCGTAAGATGCTTTTCTGTGACTGGTGAGTACTCAACCAAGTCATTCTGAGAATAGTGT
ATGCGGCGACCGAGTTGCTCTTGCCCGGCGTCAATACGGGATAATACCGCGCCACATAGCAGAACTTTAA
AAGTGCTCATCATTGGAAAACGTTCTTCGGGGCGAAAACTCTCAAGGATCTTACCGCTGTTGAGATCCAG
TTCGATGTAACCCACTCGTGCACCCAACTGATCTTCAGCATCTTTTACTTTCACCAGCGTTTCTGGGTGA
GCAAAAACAGGAAGGCAAAATGCCGCAAAAAAGGGAATAAGGGCGACACGGAAATGTTGAATACTCATAC
TCTTCCTTTTTCAATATTATTGAAGCATTTATCAGGGTTATTGTCTCATGAGCGGATACATATTTGAATG
TATTTAGAAAAATAAACAAATAGGGGTTCCGCGCACATTTCCCCGAAAAGTGCCACCTGAC
